Addgene plasmid #229163: lvl0-P-hEF1a
Purpose: lvl 0 promoter
Depositing lab: Ron Weiss. Depositing organization: Massachusetts Institute of Technology. Publication: A platform for rapid prototyping of synthetic gene networks in mammalian cells. Duportet X, Wroblewska L, Guye P, Li Y, Eyquem J, Rieders J, Rimchala T, Batt G, Weiss R. Nucleic Acids Res. 2014 Dec 1;42(21):13440-51. doi: 10.1093/nar/gku1082. Epub 2014 Nov 5. PubMed 25378321.
Backbone
  Vector backbone: lvl0-P [backbone]
  Vector type: Synthetic Biology
Growth in bacteria
  Bacterial resistance: Spectinomycin, 50 μg/mL
  Growth temperature: 37°C
  Growth strain: DH5alpha
  Copy number: High Copy
Gene/Insert
  Gene/Insert name: hEf1a
  Species: H. sapiens (human)
  Cloning method: Restriction Enzyme; 5′ cloning site Unknown (unknown if destroyed)
Terms and licenses: Academic/Nonprofit Terms; Industry Terms: Not Available to Industry
Depositor comments: This plasmid is slightly modified from the version used in Duportet et al. 2014, but does not have any functional differences.
How to cite: lvl0-P-hEF1a was a gift from Ron Weiss (Addgene plasmid # 229163 ; http://n2t.net/addgene:229163 ; RRID:Addgene_229163)
