[The description below was written by a language model from this plasmid's Addgene catalogue record and pLannotate feature annotations shown in this document.]
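Description:
lvl0-P-hEF1a is a small (about 3.4 kb) synthetic-biology part plasmid that stores a single regulatory element, the human elongation factor 1-alpha (hEF1a) promoter, in the "lvl0-P" backbone, the promoter-position entry vector of a hierarchical assembly scheme for building mammalian gene circuits. It is a bacterial storage and donor vector rather than an expression construct. It replicates in E. coli from a high-copy ColE1/pUC-type origin and is selected with spectinomycin through an aadA (streptomycin/spectinomycin adenylyltransferase) gene, which lies downstream of an AmpR (bla) promoter. The short integrase and gentamicin-acetyltransferase fragments annotated just upstream of aadA, and a roughly 50-nt lacI fragment near the origin, are partial matches that probably represent remnants of the sequences these cassettes were derived from, not functional genes.

The payload comprises the EF-1α core promoter followed directly by EF-1α intron A, the first intron that lies upstream of the native start codon and contributes to the strong, constitutive activity of this promoter in a wide range of mammalian cells. No coding sequence, tag, reporter or polyadenylation signal follows it, consistent with the stated purpose of a level 0 promoter module. Such a part is meant to be combined with separate gene-bearing modules to form complete transcription units, which can then be joined into multi-gene networks for rapid prototyping in mammalian cells. The record gives the cloning method only as restriction enzyme-based with unknown sites, and the feature table annotates no flanking assembly or recombination sites, so the junctions used for assembly cannot be specified here. The depositor notes that this version is slightly modified from the originally published plasmid but has no functional differences.
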