Features (pLannotate 1.2.2; 8 found; start..end, strand, type, name):
      1..589     +  rep_origin     ori: high-copy-number ColE1/pMB1/pBR322/pUC origin of replication
    772..821     +  CDS            lacI (fragment): lac repressor; lacI; The lac repressor binds to the lac operator to inhibit transcription in E. coli. This inhibition can be relieved by adding lactose or isopropyl-β-D-thiogalactopyranoside (IPTG).
    866..1077    +  promoter       EF-1α core promoter: core promoter for human elongation factor EF-1α
   1078..2016    +  intron         EF-1α intron A: intron upstream of the start codon of human EF-1α
   2156..2260    +  promoter       AmpR promoter: bla
   2251..2331    -  CDS            int (fragment): INT2_ECOLX - Protein inferred from homology: Swiss-Prot protein existence level 3. Putative integrase believed to be involved in the insertion of antibiotic resistance genes into plasmids and transposons. From Escherichia coli.
   2419..2475    +  CDS            GmR (fragment): gentamycin acetyltransferase; aacC1; confers resistance to gentamycin
   2482..3270    +  CDS            aadA: S3AD_ECOLX - Experimental evidence at protein level: Swiss-Prot protein existence level 1. Mediates bacterial resistance to the antibiotics streptomycin and spectinomycin. From Escherichia coli.
>Addgene plasmid #229163 | lvl0-P-hEF1a | addgene full sequence | sequence record 459750 | Addgene NGS Result
TTGAGATCCTTTTTTTCTGCGCGTAATCTGCTGCTTGCAAACAAAAAAACCACCGCTACCAGCGGTGGTT
TGTTTGCCGGATCAAGAGCTACCAACTCTTTTTCCGAAGGTAACTGGCTTCAGCAGAGCGCAGATACCAA
ATACTGTTCTTCTAGTGTAGCCGTAGTTAGGCCACCACTTCAAGAACTCTGTAGCACCGCCTACATACCT
CGCTCTGCTAATCCTGTTACCAGTGGCTGCTGCCAGTGGCGATAAGTCGTGTCTTACCGGGTTGGACTCA
AGACGATAGTTACCGGATAAGGCGCAGCGGTCGGGCTGAACGGGGGGTTCGTGCACACAGCCCAGCTTGG
AGCGAACGACCTACACCGAACTGAGATACCTACAGCGTGAGCTATGAGAAAGCGCCACGCTTCCCGAAGG
GAGAAAGGCGGACAGGTATCCGGTAAGCGGCAGGGTCGGAACAGGAGAGCGCACGAGGGAGCTTCCAGGG
GGAAACGCCTGGTATCTTTATAGTCCTGTCGGGTTTCGCCACCTCTGACTTGAGCGTCGATTTTTGTGAT
GCTCGTCAGGGGGGCGGAGCCTATGGAAAAACGCCAGCAACGCGGCCTTTTTACGGTTCCTGGCCTTTTG
CTGGCCTTTTGCTCACATGTTCTTTCCTGCGTTATCCCCTGATTCTGTGGATAACCGTATTACCGCCTTT
GAGTGAGCTGATACCGCTCGCCGCAGCCGAACGACCGAGCGCAGCGAGTCAGTGAGCGAGGAAGCGGAAG
AGCGCCCAATACGCAAACCGCCTCTCCCCGCGCGTTGGCCGATTCATTAATCACTCTGTGGTCTCATACT
TTAATTGGCTCCGGTGCCCGTCAGTGGGCAGAGCGCACATCGCCCACAGTCCCCGAGAAGTTGTGGGGAG
GGGTCGGCAATTGAACCGGTGCCTAGAGAAGGTGGCGCGGGGTAAACTGGGAAAGTGATGTCGTGTACTG
GCTCCGCCTTTTTCCCGAGGGTGGGGGAGAACCGTATATAAGTGCAGTAGTCGCCGTGAACGTTCTTTTT
CGCAACGGGTTTGCCGCCAGAACACAGGTAAGTGCCGTGTGTGGTTCCCGCGGGCCTGGCCTCTTTACGG
GTTATGGCCCTTGCGTGCCTTGAATTACTTCCACCTGGCTGCAGTACGTGATTCTTGATCCCGAGCTTCG
GGTTGGAAGTGGGTGGGAGAGTTCGAGGCCTTGCGCTTAAGGAGCCCCTTCGCCTCGTGCTTGAGTTGAG
GCCTGGCCTGGGCGCTGGGGCCGCCGCGTGCGAATCTGGTGGCACCTTCGCGCCTGTCTCGCTGCTTTCG
ATAAGTCTCTAGCCATTTAAAATTTTTGATGACCTGCTGCGACGCTTTTTTTCTGGCAAGATAGTCTTGT
AAATGCGGGCCAAGATCTGCACACTGGTATTTCGGTTTTTGGGGCCGCGGGCGGCGACGGGGCCCGTGCG
TCCCAGCGCACATGTTCGGCGAGGCGGGGCCTGCGAGCGCGGCCACCGAGAATCGGACGGGGGTAGTCTC
AAGCTGGCCGGCCTGCTCTGGTGCCTGGCCTCGCGCCGCCGTGTATCGCCCCGCCCTGGGCGGCAAGGCT
GGCCCGGTCGGCACCAGTTGCGTGAGCGGAAAGATGGCCGCTTCCCGGCCCTGCTGCAGGGAGCTCAAAA
TGGAGGACGCGGCGCTCGGGAGAGCGGGCGGGTGAGTCACCCACACAAAGGAAAAGGGCCTTTCCGTCCT
CAGCCGTCGCTTCATGTGACTCCACGGAGTACCGGGCGCCGTCCAGGCACCTCGATTAGTTCTCGAGCTT
TTGGAGTACGTCGTCTTTAGGTTGGGGGGAGGGGTTTTATGCGATGGAGTTTCCCCACACTGAGTGGGTG
GAGACTGAAGTTAGGCCAGCTTGGCACTTGATGTAATTCTCCTTGGAATTTGCCCTTTTTGAGTTTGGAT
CTTGGTTCATTCTCAAGCCTCAGACAGTGGTTCAAAGTTTTTTTCTTCCATTTCAGGTGGATCCCAAGGG
CAGATGAGACCACGAAGTGGCTCTTCAGTGGACGAAAGGGCCTCGTGATACGCCTATTTTTATAGGTTAA
TGTCATGATAATAATGGTTTCTTAGACGTCAGGTGGCACTTTTCGGGGAAATGTGCGCGGAACCCCTATT
TGTTTATTTTTCTAAATACATTCAAATATGTATCCGCTCATGAGACAATAACCCTGATAAATGCTTCAAT
AATATTGAAAAAGGAAGAGTATGCGCTCACGCAACTGGTCCAGAACCTTGACCGAACGCAGCGGTGGTAA
CGGCGCAGTGGCGGTTTTCATGGCTTGTTATGACTGTTTTTTTTTGGGGTACAGTCTATGCCTCGGGCAT
CCAAGCAGCAAGCGCGTTACGCCGTGGGTCGATGTTTGATGTTATGGAGCAGCAACGATGTTACGCAGCA
GGGCAGTCGCCCTAAAACAAAGTTAAACATCATGAGGGAAGCGGTGATCGCCGAAGTATCGACTCAACTA
TCAGAGGTAGTTGGCGTCATCGAGCGCCATCTCGAACCGACGTTGCTGGCCGTACATTTGTACGGCTCCG
CAGTGGATGGCGGCCTGAAGCCACACAGCGATATTGATTTGCTGGTTACGGTGACCGTAAGGCTTGATGA
AACAACGCGGCGAGCTTTGATCAACGACCTTTTGGAAACTTCGGCTTCCCCTGGAGAGAGCGAGATTCTC
CGCGCTGTAGAAGTCACCATTGTTGTGCACGACGACATCATTCCGTGGCGTTATCCAGCTAAGCGCGAAC
TGCAATTTGGAGAATGGCAGCGCAATGACATTCTTGCAGGTATCTTCGAGCCAGCCACGATCGACATTGA
TCTGGCTATCTTGCTGACAAAAGCAAGAGAACATAGCGTTGCCTTGGTAGGTCCAGCGGCGGAGGAACTC
TTTGATCCGGTTCCTGAACAGGATCTATTTGAGGCGCTAAATGAAACCTTAACGCTATGGAACTCGCCGC
CCGACTGGGCTGGCGATGAGCGAAATGTAGTGCTTACGTTGTCCCGCATTTGGTACAGCGCAGTAACCGG
CAAAATCGCGCCGAAGGATGTCGCTGCCGACTGGGCAATGGAGCGCCTGCCGGCCCAGTATCAGCCCGTC
ATACTTGAAGCTAGACAGGCTTATCTTGGACAAGAAGAAGATCGCTTGGCCTCGCGCGCAGATCAGTTGG
AAGAATTTGTCCATTACGTAAAAGGCGAGATCACCAAGGTAGTCGGCAAATAACTGTCAGACCAAGTTTA
CTCATATATACTTTAGATTGATTTAAAACTTCATTTTTAATTTAAAAGGATCTAGGTGAAGATCCTTTTT
GATAATCTCATGACCAAAATCCCTTAACGTGAGTTTTCGTTCCACTGAGCGTCAGACCCCGTAGAAAAGA
TCAAAGGATCTTC
